>Addgene plasmid #101166 | pUDP010 | addgene full sequence | sequence record 199274 | Addgene NGS Result
GACATGGAGGCCCAGAATACCCTCCTTGACAGTCTTGACGTGCGCAGCTCAGGGGCATGATGTGACTGTC
GCCCGTACATTTAGCCCATACATCCCCATGTATAATCATTTGCATCCATACATTTTGATGGCCGCACGGC
GCGAAGCAAAAATTACGGCTCCTCGCTGCAGACCTGCGAGCAGGGAAACGCTCCCCTCACAGACGCGTTG
AATTGTCCCCACGCCGCGCCCCTGTAGAGAAATATAAAAGGTTAGGATTTGCCACTGAGGTTCTTCTTTC
ATATACTTCCTTTTAAAATCTTGCTAGGATACAGTTCTCACATCACATCCGAACATAAACAAGGATCCAT
GCCACAATCTTGGGAAGAATTGGCTGCTGACAAGAGAGCTAGATTGGCTAAGACTATCCCAGACGAATGG
AAGGTTCAAACTTTGCCAGCTGAAGACTCTGTTATCGACTTCCCAAAGAAGTCTGGTATCTTGTCTGAAG
CTGAATTGAAGATCACTGAAGCTTCTGCTGCTGACTTGGTTTCTAAGTTGGCTGCTGGTGAATTGACTTC
TGTTGAAGTTACTTTGGCTTTCTGTAAGAGAGCTGCTATCGCTCAACAATTGACTAACTGTGCTCACGAA
TTCTTCCCAGACGCTGCTTTGGCTCAAGCTAGAGAATTGGACGAATACTACGCTAAGCACAAAAGACCTG
TTGGTCCATTGCACGGTTTGCCAATCTCTTTGAAGGACCAATTGAGAGTTAAGGGTTACGAAACTTCTAT
GGGTTACATCTCTTGGTTGAACAAGTACGACGAAGGTGACTCTGTTTTGACTACTATGTTGAGAAAGGCT
GGTGCTGTTTTCTACGTTAAGACTTCTGTTCCACAAACTTTGATGGTTTGTGAAACTGTTAACAACATCA
TCGGTAGAACTGTTAACCCAAGAAACAAGAACTGGTCTTGTGGTGGTTCTTCTGGTGGTGAAGGTGCTAT
CGTTGGTATCAGAGGTGGTGTTATCGGTGTTGGTACTGACATCGGTGGTTCTATCAGAGTTCCAGCTGCT
TTCAACTTCTTGTACGGTTTAAGACCATCTCACGGTAGATTGCCATACGCTAAGATGGCTAACTCTATGG
AAGGTCAAGAAACTGTACACTCTGTTGTTGGTCCAATCACTCACTCTGTTGAAGACTTGAGATTGTTCAC
TAAGTCTGTTTTGGGTCAAGAACCATGGAAGTACGACTCTAAGGTTATCCCAATGCCATGGAGACAATCT
GAATCTGACATCATCGCTTCTAAGATCAAGAACGGTGGTTTGAACATCGGTTACTACAACTTCGACGGTA
ACGTTTTGCCACACCCACCAATCTTGAGAGGTGTTGAAACTACTGTTGCTGCTTTGGCTAAGGCTGGTCA
CACTGTTACTCCATGGACTCCATACAAGCACGACTTCGGTCACGACTTGATCTCTCACATCTACGCTGCT
GACGGTTCTGCTGACGTTATGAGAGACATCTCTGCTTCTGGTGAACCAGCTATCCCAAACATCAAGGACT
TGTTGAACCCAAACATCAAGGCTGTTAACATGAACGAATTGTGGGACACTCACTTGCAAAAGTGGAACTA
CCAAATGGAATACTTGGAAAAGTGGAGAGAAGCTGAAGAAAAGGCTGGTAAGGAATTGGACGCTATCATC
GCTCCAATCACTCCAACTGCTGCTGTTAGACACGACCAATTCAGATACTACGGTTACGCTTCTGTTATCA
ACTTGTTGGACTTCACTTCTGTTGTTGTTCCAGTTACTTTCGCTGACAAGAACATCGACAAGAAGAACGA
ATCTTTCAAGGCTGTTTCTGAATTGGACGCTTTGGTTCAAGAAGAATACGACCCAGAAGCTTACCACGGT
GCTCCAGTTGCTGTTCAAGTTATCGGTAGAAGATTGTCTGAAGAAAGAACTTTGGCTATCGCTGAAGAAG
TTGGTAAGTTGTTGGGTAACGTTGTTACTCCATAACTCGAGGACAATAAAAAGATTCTTGTTTTCAAGAA
CTTGTCATTTGTATAGTTTTTTTATATTGTAGTTGTTCTATTTTAATCAAATGTTAGCGTGATTTATATT
TTTTTCGCCTCGACATCATCTGCCCAGATGCGAAGTTAAGTGCGCAGAAAGTAATATCATGCGTCAATCG
TATGTGAATGCTGGTCGCTATACTGGAGCTCTCGAGAACCCTCACCTTTCGAGAGGACGATGCCCGTGTC
TAAATGATTCGACCAGCCTAAGAATGTTCAACTCAACATCTTTGGATAATATCAGAATGAGAAAGAACAG
ATACGCAGTACGTTTTTTGGTGAGCTCTTTGCACTTCTTTAGTTCTTTCCATCAATATCAGTTTTTTAAA
CTTTTAGGACTAAAAGTGATGTTTAACTTCAAAATGTTTAAAATTTTGTTCTTCCCGACGTTCATTAAGA
ATACTAATACACTTTAATAATTATTTTAATATTTTGTTCTAAATAATGACTTTTAATTAAAAAAGATAAA
ATATAAAAACATCATAATAACTCACCAGAGGTTAAGAACAAAAAAACAAATTAGATATCTGCTAATCCAA
TATAGTTAAATCAATCTTTCCTTGGTATAATGGGTATATTACATATATTTCAAGGACCGACACTCCTACC
AAATATCTAAAATTTACCATATTAACATAACATGTATATAAACGTCAAATCATAATCAGCACTAACGTCT
CACGGATCGTATATGCCGTAGCGACAATCTAAGAACTATGCGAGGACACGCTAGGGCCAAGGCAAAAAGA
TTCCTTGATTACGTAAGGGAGTTAGAATCATTTTGAATAAAAAACACGCTTTTTCAGTTCGAGTTTATCA
TTATCAATACTGCCATTTCAAAGAATACGTAAATAATTAATAGTAGTGATTTTCCTAACTTTATTTAGTC
AAAAAATTAGCCTTTTAATTCTGCTGTAACCCGTACATGCCCAAAATAGGGGGCGGGTTACACAGAATAT
ATAACATCGTAGGTGTCTGGGTGAACAGTTTATTCCTGGCATCCACTAAATATAATGGAGCCCGCTTTTT
AAGCTGGCATCCAGAAAAAAAAAGAATCCCAGCACCAAAATATTGTTTTCTTCACCAACCATCAGTTCAT
AGGTCCATTCTCTTAGCGCAACTACAGAGAACAGGGGCACAAACAGGCAAAAAACGGGCACAACCTCAAT
GGAGTGATGCAACCTGCCTGGAGTAAATGATGACACAAGGCAATTGACCCACGCATGTATCTATCTCATT
TTCTTACACCTTCTATTACCTTCTGCTCTCTCTGATTTGGAAAAAGCTGAAAAAAAAGGTTGAAACCAGT
TCCCTGAAATTATTCCCCTACTTGACTAATAAGTATATAAAGACGGTAGGTATTGATTGTAATTCTGTAA
ATCTATTTCTTAAACTTCTTAAATTCTACTTTTATAGTTAGTCTTTTTTTTAGTTTTAAAACACCAAGAA
CTTAGTTTCGAATAAACACACATAAACAAACAAACAATTCCTGATGAGTCCGTGAGGACGAAACGAGTAA
GCTCGTCGAATTGCTTTTCTCTGATTTGTTTTAGAGCTAGAAATAGCAAGTTAAAATAAGGCTAGTCCGT
TATCAACTTGAAAAAGTGGCACCGAGTCGGTGCTTTTGGCCGGCATGGTCCCAGCCTCCTCGCTGGCGCC
GGCTGGGCAACATGCTTCGGCATGGCGAATGGGACACAGGCCCCTTTTCCTTTGTCGATATCATGTAATT
AGTTATGTCACGCTTACATTCACGCCCTCCCCCCACATCCGCTCTAACCGAAAAGGAAGGAGTTAGACAA
CCTGAAGTCTAGGTCCCTATTTATTTTTTTATAGTTATGTTAGTATTAAGAACGTTATTTATATTTCAAA
TTTTTCTTTTTTTTCTGTACAAACGCGTGTACGCATGTAACATTATACTGAAAACCTTGCTTGAGAAGGT
TTTGGGACAAGCTTACGTCTCACGGATCGTATATGCCGTAGCGACAATCTAAGAACTATGCGAGGACACG
CTAGCAGCTGTATTCACGTAGACGGATAGGTATAGCCAGACATCAGCAGCATACTTCGGGAACCGTAGGC
CACCGAGCGGCCGCGATTATCAAAAAGGATCTTCACCTAGATCCTTTTAAATTAAAAATGAAGTTTTAAA
TCAATCTAAAGTATATATGAGTAAACTTGGTCTGACAGTTACCAATGCTTAATCAGTGAGGCACCTATCT
CAGCGATCTGTCTATTTCGTTCATCCATAGTTGCCTGACTCCCCGTCGTGTAGATAACTACGATACGGGA
GGGCTTACCATCTGGCCCCAGTGCTGCAATGATACCGCGGGACCCACGCTCACCGGCTCCAGATTTATCA
GCAATAAACCAGCCAGCCGGAAGGGCCGAGCGCAGAAGTGGTCCTGCAACTTTATCCGCCTCCATCCAGT
CTATTAATTGTTGCCGGGAAGCTAGAGTAAGTAGTTCGCCAGTTAATAGTTTGCGCAACGTTGTTGCCAT
TGCTACAGGCATCGTGGTGTCACGCTCGTCGTTTGGTATGGCTTCATTCAGCTCCGGTTCCCAACGATCA
AGGCGAGTTACATGATCCCCCATGTTGTGCAAAAAAGCGGTTAGCTCCTTCGGTCCTCCGATCGTTGTCA
GAAGTAAGTTGGCCGCAGTGTTATCACTCATGGTTATGGCAGCACTGCATAATTCTCTTACTGTCATGCC
ATCCGTAAGATGCTTTTCTGTGACTGGTGAGTACTCAACCAAGTCATTCTGAGAATAGTGTATGCGGCGA
CCGAGTTGCTCTTGCCCGGCGTCAATACGGGATAATACCGCGCCACATAGCAGAACTTTAAAAGTGCTCA
TCATTGGAAAACGTTCTTCGGGGCGAAAACTCTCAAGGATCTTACCGCTGTTGAGATCCAGTTCGATGTA
ACCCACTCGTGCACCCAACTGATCTTCAGCATCTTTTACTTTCACCAGCGTTTCTGGGTGAGCAAAAACA
GGAAGGCAAAATGCCGCAAAAAAGGGAATAAGGGCGACACGGAAATGTTGAATACTCATACTCTTCCTTT
TTCAATATTATTGAAGCATTTATCAGGGTTATTGTCTCATGAGCGGATACATATTTGAATGTATTTAGAA
AAATAAACAAATAGGGGTTCCGCGCACATTTCCCCGAAAAGTGCCACCTGTCATGACCAAAATCCCTTAA
CGTGAGTTTTCGTTCCACTGAGCGTCAGACCCCGTAGAAAAGATCAAAGGATCTTCTTGAGATCCTTTTT
TTCTGCGCGTAATCTGCTGCTTGCAAACAAAAAAACCACCGCTACCAGCGGTGGTTTGTTTGCCGGATCA
AGAGCTACCAACTCTTTTTCCGAAGGTAACTGGCTTCAGCAGAGCGCAGATACCAAATACTGTTCTTCTA
GTGTAGCCGTAGTTAGGCCACCACTTCAAGAACTCTGTAGCACCGCCTACATACCTCGCTCTGCTAATCC
TGTTACCAGTGGCTGCTGCCAGTGGCGATAAGTCGTGTCTTACCGGGTTGGACTCAAGACGATAGTTACC
GGATAAGGCGCAGCGGTCGGGCTGAACGGGGGGTTCGTGCACACAGCCCAGCTTGGAGCGAACGACCTAC
ACCGAACTGAGATACCTACAGCGTGAGCTATGAGAAAGCGCCACGCTTCCCGAAGGGAGAAAGGCGGACA
GGTATCCGGTAAGCGGCAGGGTCGGAACAGGAGAGCGCACGAGGGAGCTTCCAGGGGGAAACGCCTGGTA
TCTTTATAGTCCTGTCGGGTTTCGCCACCTCTGACTTGAGCGTCGATTTTTGTGATGCTCGTCAGGGGGG
CGGAGCCTATGGAAAAACGCCAGCAACGCGGCCTTTTTACGGTTCCTGGCCTTTTGCTGGCCTTTTGCTC
ACATGTTCTTTCCTGCGTTATCCCCTGATTCTGTGGATAACCGTGCGGACTATATGTGAAGGCATGGCTA
TGGCACGGCAGACATTCCGCCAGATCATCAATAGGCAC
Features (pLannotate 1.2.2; 10 found; start..end, strand, type, name):
      1..342     +  promoter       TEF promoter: Ashbya gossypii TEF promoter
    349..1992    +  CDS            amdS: AMDS_EMENI - Experimental evidence at transcript level: Swiss-Prot protein existence level 2. Allows acetamide to be used as a sole carbon or nitrogen source. From Emericella nidulans (strain FGSC A4 / ATCC 38163 / CBS 112.46 / NRRL 194 / M139) (Aspergillus nidulans).
   2002..2195    +  terminator     TEF terminator: Ashbya gossypii TEF terminator
   2868..3534    +  promoter       GAP promoter: S. cerevisiae TDH3; promoter for glyceraldehyde-3-phosphate dehydrogenase
   3541..3564    +  misc_RNA       sTRSV HHRz (fragment): hammerhead ribozyme from the tobacco ringspot virus satellite RNA (Khvorova et al., 2003)
   3598..3673    +  misc_RNA       gRNA scaffold: guide RNA scaffold for the Streptococcus pyogenes CRISPR/Cas9 system
   3771..3998    +  terminator     CYC1 terminator (fragment): S. cerevisiae CYC1; transcription terminator for CYC1
   4239..5099    -  CDS            AmpR: β-lactamase; bla; confers resistance to ampicillin, carbenicillin, and related antibiotics
   5100..5204    -  promoter       AmpR promoter: bla
   5307..5895    +  rep_origin     ori: high-copy-number ColE1/pMB1/pBR322/pUC origin of replication
