[The description below was written by a language model from this plasmid's Addgene catalogue record and pLannotate feature annotations shown in this document.]
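Description:
pUDP010 is an E. coli/yeast shuttle plasmid of about 6.1 kb, built on the pUDP003 backbone, that delivers a single guide RNA for Cas9 editing of the SeILV6 gene (the S. eubayanus-derived ILV6 allele) in the lager yeast Saccharomyces pastorianus. In bacteria it is maintained through a high-copy ColE1/pUC-type origin and selected with ampicillin via the β-lactamase gene and its native promoter. In yeast, selection relies on the dominant amdS marker, the Aspergillus nidulans acetamidase gene placed between the Ashbya gossypii TEF promoter and terminator, which allows transformants to grow with acetamide as a nitrogen source and so does not require an auxotrophic host, an advantage for industrial and hybrid strains. The feature table annotates no yeast replication origin, although an unannotated stretch lies between the TEF terminator and the TDH3 promoter; how the plasmid is maintained in yeast is therefore not stated in the record.

The payload is a guide RNA cassette driven by the strong constitutive S. cerevisiae TDH3 (GAP) promoter and ended by a CYC1 terminator fragment. Because this is an RNA polymerase II promoter, the transcript would normally be capped and polyadenylated. To avoid this, the spacer and S. pyogenes gRNA scaffold are flanked by a 5′ hammerhead ribozyme and a 3′ hepatitis delta virus ribozyme, which self-cleave to release a guide with precisely defined ends. The HDV element is named in the catalogue entry but not picked up by the automated annotation. The HH-gRNA-HDV unit was inserted through BsaI sites that were destroyed during cloning. No Cas9 gene is annotated, so the nuclease must be supplied separately. The plasmid is used for CRISPR-Cas9-mediated gene deletion in S. pastorianus.
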