Addgene plasmid #101166: pUDP010
Purpose: E. coli/S. cerevisiae amdS shuttle vector expressing a ribozyme flanked g-RNA for Cas9 editing targeting the gene SeILV6 in S. pastorianus (HH-gRNASeILV6-HDV)
Depositing lab: Jean-Marc Daran. Depositing organization: Delft University of Technology. Publication: CRISPR-Cas9 mediated gene deletions in lager yeast Saccharomyces pastorianus. de Vries ARG, de Groot PA, van den Broek M, Daran JG. Microb Cell Fact. 2017 Dec 5;16(1):222. doi: 10.1186/s12934-017-0835-1. PubMed 29207996.
Backbone
  Vector backbone: pUDP003
  Backbone size w/o insert (bp): 5868
  Total vector size (bp): 6059
  Vector type: Yeast Expression, CRISPR
  Selectable markers: amdS (acetamidase gene conferring growth on acetamide)
Growth in bacteria
  Bacterial resistance: Ampicillin, 100 μg/mL
  Growth temperature: 37°C
  Growth strain: DH5alpha
  Copy number: High Copy
Gene/Insert
  Gene/Insert name: HH-gRNA-HDV targetting SeILV6 in S. pastorianus
  gRNA/shRNA sequence: GGTCTCGCAAACAATTCCTGATGAGTCCGTGAGGACGAAACGAGTAAGCTCGTCGAATTGCTTTTCTCTGATTTGTTTTAGAGCTAGAAATAGCAAGTTAAAATAAGGCTAGTCCGTTATCAACTTGAAAAAGTGGCACCGAGTCGGTGCTTTTGGCCGGCATGGTCCCAGCCTCCTCGCTGGCGCCGGCTGGGCAACATGCTTCGGCATGGCGAATGGGACACAGCGAGACC
  Species: S. cerevisiae (budding yeast); S. pastorianus
  GenBank ID: 1429090
  Promoter: ScTDH3
  Cloning method: Restriction Enzyme; 5′ cloning site BsaI (destroyed during cloning); 3′ cloning site BsaI (destroyed during cloning)
  Sequencing primers: 5′ CTAAGAACTATGCGAGGACACGC; 3′ CTGCTGATGTCTGGCTATACC
Terms and licenses: Academic/Nonprofit Terms; Industry Terms: Not Available to Industry
How to cite: pUDP010 was a gift from Jean-Marc Daran (Addgene plasmid # 101166 ; http://n2t.net/addgene:101166 ; RRID:Addgene_101166)
