>Addgene plasmid #101166 | pUDP010 | depositor partial sequence | sequence record 190754 | Hammerhead ribozyme-gRNAILV6-Hepatitis Delta Virus ribozyme
CAAACAATTCCTGATGAGTCCGTGAGGACGAAACGAGTAAGCTCGTCGAATTGCTTTTCTCTGATTTGTT
TTAGAGCTAGAAATAGCAAGTTAAAATAAGGCTAGTCCGTTATCAACTTGAAAAAGTGGCACCGAGTCGG
TGCTTTTGGCCGGCATGGTCCCAGCCTCCTCGCTGGCGCCGGCTGGGCAACATGCTTCGGCATGGCGAAT
GGGAC
